LOCUS       Exported 3396 bp ds-DNA circular SYN 13-MAY-2021
DEFINITION  synthetic circular DNA
ACCESSION   .
VERSION     .
KEYWORDS    pUT1610-HQ858847
SOURCE      synthetic DNA construct
  ORGANISM  synthetic DNA construct
REFERENCE   1 (bases 1 to 3396)
  TITLE     Rice TF ORFeome collection
REFERENCE   2 (bases 1 to 3396)
  AUTHORS   .
  TITLE     Direct Submission
  JOURNAL   Exported May 13, 2021 from SnapGene Server 1.1.58
            http://www.snapgene.com
FEATURES             Location/Qualifiers
     source          1..3396
                     /organism="synthetic DNA construct"
                     /mol_type="other DNA"
     protein_bind    1..100
                     /gene="mutant version of attL"
                     /label=attL1
                     /bound_moiety="LR Clonase(TM)"
                     /note="recombination site for the Gateway(R) LR reaction"
     RBS             112..132
                     /note="efficient ribosome binding site from bacteriophage
                     T7 gene 10 (Olins and Rangwala, 1989)"
     protein_bind    complement(953..1052)
                     /gene="mutant version of attL"
                     /label=attL2
                     /bound_moiety="LR Clonase(TM)"
                     /note="recombination site for the Gateway(R) LR reaction"
     primer_bind     complement(1069..1088)
                     /label=T7
                     /note="T7 promoter, forward primer"
     promoter        complement(1070..1088)
                     /label=T7 promoter
                     /note="promoter for bacteriophage T7 RNA polymerase"
     primer_bind     complement(1093..1109)
                     /label=M13 rev
                     /note="common sequencing primer, one of multiple similar
                     variants"
     primer_bind     complement(1093..1109)
                     /label=M13 Reverse
                     /note="In lacZ gene. Also called M13-rev"
     primer_bind     complement(1211..1230)
                     /label=pENTR-R
                     /note="pENTR vectors, reverse primer"
     CDS             1222..2031
                     /codon_start=1
                     /gene="aph(3')-Ia"
                     /product="aminoglycoside phosphotransferase"
                     /label=KanR
                     /note="confers resistance to kanamycin in bacteria or G418
                     (Geneticin(R)) in eukaryotes"
                     /translation="MSHIQRETSRPRLNSNMDADLYGYKWARDNVGQSGATIYRLYGKP
                     DAPELFLKHGKGSVANDVTDEMVRLNWLTEFMPLPTIKHFIRTPDDAWLLTTAIPGKTA
                     FQVLEEYPDSGENIVDALAVFLRRLHSIPVCNCPFNSDRVFRLAQAQSRMNNGLVDASD
                     FDDERNGWPVEQVWKEMHKLLPFSPDSVVTHGDFSLDNLIFDEGKLIGCIDVGRVGIAD
                     RYQDLAILWNCLGEFSPSLQKRLFQKYGIDNPDMNKLQFHLMLDEFF"
     primer_bind     complement(1289..1308)
                     /label=Kan-R
                     /note="Kanamycin resistance gene, reverse primer"
     rep_origin      2178..2766
                     /direction=RIGHT
                     /label=ori
                     /note="high-copy-number ColE1/pMB1/pBR322/pUC origin of
                     replication"
     primer_bind     2667..2686
                     /label=pBR322ori-F
                     /note="pBR322 origin, forward primer"
     primer_bind     2920..2937
                     /label=L4440
                     /note="L4440 vector, forward primer"
     terminator      3096..3123
                     /label=rrnB T2 terminator
                     /note="transcription terminator T2 from the E. coli rrnB
                     gene"
     terminator      3215..3301
                     /gene="Escherichia coli rrnB"
                     /label=rrnB T1 terminator
                     /note="transcription terminator T1 from the E. coli rrnB
                     gene"
     primer_bind     3350..3372
                     /label=M13/pUC Forward
                     /note="In lacZ gene"
     primer_bind     3364..3381
                     /label=M13 Forward
                     /note="In lacZ gene. Also called M13-F20 or M13 (-21)
                     Forward"
     primer_bind     3365..3381
                     /label=M13 fwd
                     /note="common sequencing primer, one of multiple similar
                     variants"
ORIGIN
        1 caaataatga ttttattttg actgatagtg acctgttcgt tgcaacaaat tgatgagcaa
       61 tgctttttta taatgccaac tttgtacaaa aaagcaggct ccgcggccgc cttgtttaac
      121 tttaagaagg agcccttcac catggacccc gcccccacgc tcgccgccga gctctggcga
      181 acgccgtacc tcggtggcgg tggtggtgga ggaggaggag ggcgtgggtt ggaggcggcg
      241 gcgtccgggg tcacggagca gagcaatggg agccgcgggg gtggcggagg aggaggcgca
      301 gggcggagga ggcagcggga ggcccccgcg ctcgaggacg actcgtccag gatcgtctcc
      361 gcttccggag gaggaggcgg cggtcaggat ttgactgatt cagaagcaaa gcgtttcaag
      421 gcaagtaaat caagtggaga taatagcagt ttaagaacag aggctgaaac tgattcaaga
      481 aatgctagca agtctggtga tcaaaatccg ccaccaccag aaccaccaaa gcaagactac
      541 atccatgtga gggcaagaag gggtcaagct actgacagcc atagccttgc cgaaagggca
      601 cgtcgtgaga aaataagtga gcggatgaaa attctccagg atcttgtccc tggatgcaac
      661 aaggttattg ggaaagcatc agtacttgat gagataatta attatatcca ggctttgcaa
      721 cggcaagttg agtttttgtc catgaagctt gaggctgtta atgctcatgt gaataatgga
      781 atcgaagcat ttccacccaa agattttggt gctcaggtat acaacacggc tcctggattg
      841 acgtttgatc cacaaacacc aagagaatac gcccagggat caacaccatc ggaatggctc
      901 cacatgcaga ttggtggcac ctatgaaaga gtgacaaagg gtgggcgcgc cgacccagct
      961 ttcttgtaca aagttggcat tataagaaag cattgcttat caatttgttg caacgaacag
     1021 gtcactatca gtcaaaataa aatcattatt tgccatccag ctgatatccc ctatagtgag
     1081 tcgtattaca tggtcatagc tgtttcctgg cagctctggc ccgtgtctca aaatctctga
     1141 tgttacattg cacaagataa aaatatatca tcatgaacaa taaaactgtc tgcttacata
     1201 aacagtaata caaggggtgt tatgagccat attcaacggg aaacgtcgag gccgcgatta
     1261 aattccaaca tggatgctga tttatatggg tataaatggg ctcgcgataa tgtcgggcaa
     1321 tcaggtgcga caatctatcg cttgtatggg aagcccgatg cgccagagtt gtttctgaaa
     1381 catggcaaag gtagcgttgc caatgatgtt acagatgaga tggtcagact aaactggctg
     1441 acggaattta tgcctcttcc gaccatcaag cattttatcc gtactcctga tgatgcatgg
     1501 ttactcacca ctgcgatccc cggaaaaaca gcattccagg tattagaaga atatcctgat
     1561 tcaggtgaaa atattgttga tgcgctggca gtgttcctgc gccggttgca ttcgattcct
     1621 gtttgtaatt gtccttttaa cagcgatcgc gtatttcgtc tcgctcaggc gcaatcacga
     1681 atgaataacg gtttggttga tgcgagtgat tttgatgacg agcgtaatgg ctggcctgtt
     1741 gaacaagtct ggaaagaaat gcataaactt ttgccattct caccggattc agtcgtcact
     1801 catggtgatt tctcacttga taaccttatt tttgacgagg ggaaattaat aggttgtatt
     1861 gatgttggac gagtcggaat cgcagaccga taccaggatc ttgccatcct atggaactgc
     1921 ctcggtgagt tttctccttc attacagaaa cggctttttc aaaaatatgg tattgataat
     1981 cctgatatga ataaattgca gtttcatttg atgctcgatg agtttttcta atcagaattg
     2041 gttaattggt tgtaacactg gcagagcatt acgctgactt gacgggacgg cgcaagctca
     2101 tgaccaaaat cccttaacgt gagttacgcg tcgttccact gagcgtcaga ccccgtagaa
     2161 aagatcaaag gatcttcttg agatcctttt tttctgcgcg taatctgctg cttgcaaaca
     2221 aaaaaaccac cgctaccagc ggtggtttgt ttgccggatc aagagctacc aactcttttt
     2281 ccgaaggtaa ctggcttcag cagagcgcag ataccaaata ctgtccttct agtgtagccg
     2341 tagttaggcc accacttcaa gaactctgta gcaccgccta catacctcgc tctgctaatc
     2401 ctgttaccag tggctgctgc cagtggcgat aagtcgtgtc ttaccgggtt ggactcaaga
     2461 cgatagttac cggataaggc gcagcggtcg ggctgaacgg ggggttcgtg cacacagccc
     2521 agcttggagc gaacgaccta caccgaactg agatacctac agcgtgagca ttgagaaagc
     2581 gccacgcttc ccgaagggag aaaggcggac aggtatccgg taagcggcag ggtcggaaca
     2641 ggagagcgca cgagggagct tccaggggga aacgcctggt atctttatag tcctgtcggg
     2701 tttcgccacc tctgacttga gcgtcgattt ttgtgatgct cgtcaggggg gcggagccta
     2761 tggaaaaacg ccagcaacgc ggccttttta cggttcctgg ccttttgctg gccttttgct
     2821 cacatgttct ttcctgcgtt atcccctgat tctgtggata accgtattac cgcctttgag
     2881 tgagctgata ccgctcgccg cagccgaacg accgagcgca gcgagtcagt gagcgaggaa
     2941 gcggaagagc gcccaatacg caaaccgcct ctccccgcgc gttggccgat tcattaatgc
     3001 agctggcacg acaggtttcc cgactggaaa gcgggcagtg agcgcaacgc aattaatacg
     3061 cgtaccgcta gccaggaaga gtttgtagaa acgcaaaaag gccatccgtc aggatggcct
     3121 tctgcttagt ttgatgcctg gcagtttatg gcgggcgtcc tgcccgccac cctccgggcc
     3181 gttgcttcac aacgttcaaa tccgctcccg gcggatttgt cctactcagg agagcgttca
     3241 ccgacaaaca acagataaaa cgaaaggccc agtcttccga ctgagccttt cgttttattt
     3301 gatgcctggc agttccctac tctcgcgtta acgctagcat ggatgttttc ccagtcacga
     3361 cgttgtaaaa cgacggccag tcttaagctc gggccc
//
