[The description below was written by a language model from this plasmid's Addgene catalogue record and the feature table of its GenBank file.]
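Description:
pUT1610-HQ858847 is a Gateway entry clone built on the Invitrogen pENTR/SD backbone and carrying the coding sequence of a rice (Oryza sativa) basic helix-loop-helix (bHLH) transcription factor, the product of locus Os03g0802900 / LOC_Os03g58830. The 795 bp insert was PCR-amplified from a full-length cDNA library template and, importantly, lacks its stop codon, so the open reading frame can be read through into C-terminal tags or fusion partners supplied by a destination vector. The plasmid is 3396 bp in total, which matches the sum of the stated backbone and insert sizes. It belongs to a rice transcription factor ORFeome collection associated with a comparative regulatory genomics resource for the grasses.

The insert itself is not annotated in the feature table, but its position is clear from the unannotated interval between the attL1 and attL2 sites, which mediate LR Clonase recombination to transfer the ORF into any attR-containing destination vector. Just downstream of attL1 lies the bacteriophage T7 gene 10 ribosome binding site, the "SD" element of this backbone, which supports efficient translation in E. coli once the cassette sits behind a suitable prokaryotic promoter. The entry vector has no promoter driving the insert in the sense direction; a T7 promoter beyond attL2 points back toward the insert, and rrnB T1 and T2 terminators upstream of attL1 shield the cassette from read-through transcription. Propagation in E. coli relies on a ColE1/pUC-type origin, which the feature table describes as high-copy although the catalogue lists the plasmid as low copy. Selection is by kanamycin through the aph(3')-Ia gene. Flanking M13 forward and reverse sites allow sequence verification of the insert.
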