Addgene plasmid #27929: pUT1610-HQ858847
Depositing lab: John Gray & Erich Grotewold. Depositing organization: University of Toledo. Publication: GRASSIUS: a platform for comparative regulatory genomics across the grasses. Yilmaz A, Nishiyama MY Jr, Fuentes BG, Souza GM, Janies D, Gray J, Grotewold E. Plant Physiol. 2009 Jan;149(1):171-80. doi: 10.1104/pp.108.128579. Epub 2008 Nov 5. PubMed 18987217.
Backbone
  Vector backbone: pENTR/SD
  Backbone manufacturer: Invitrogen
  Backbone size w/o insert (bp): 2601
  Vector type: Entry vector
Growth in bacteria
  Bacterial resistance: Kanamycin, 50 μg/mL
  Growth temperature: 37°C
  Growth strain: DH5alpha
  Growth instructions: E. coli Top10 (Invitrogen)
  Copy number: Low Copy
Gene/Insert
  Gene/Insert name: bHLH transcription factor encoded by Os03g0802900 LOC_Os03g58830
  Species: Oryza sativa (rice)
  Insert size (bp): 795
  GenBank ID: HQ858847
  Cloning method: Restriction Enzyme
  Sequencing primers: 5′ M13 For; 3′ M13 Rev
Terms and licenses: Academic/Nonprofit Terms; Industry Terms: Not Available to Industry
Depositor comments: This CDS was amplified using PCR from a full length cDNA template from the OSIIEa, OSIIEb, and OSJNEa thru OSJNEf full length cDNA libraries generated by the Guoliang Wang lab at Ohio State University. The PCR product omitted the stop codon. The PCR product was cloned into a Gateway pENTR/SD entry vector. Further information on this gene may be obtained at www.grassius.org using the Genbank number. (The second half of the plasmid name is the Genbank Number for the sequence of the insert)
How to cite: pUT1610-HQ858847 was a gift from John Gray & Erich Grotewold (Addgene plasmid # 27929 ; http://n2t.net/addgene:27929 ; RRID:Addgene_27929)
