>Addgene plasmid #27929 | pUT1610-HQ858847 | addgene partial sequence | sequence record 34220 | 27929 with M13pUC-fwd
ATGATTTTATTTTGACTGATAGTGACCTGTTCGTTGCAACAAATTGATGAGCAATGCTTTTTTATAATGC
CAACTTTGTACAAAAAAGCAGGCTCCGCGGCCGCCTTGTTTAACTTTAAGAAGGAGCCCTTCACCATGGA
CCCCGCCCCCACGCTCGCCGCCGAGCTCTGGCGAACGCCGTACCTCGGTGGCGGTGGTGGTGGAGGAGGA
GGAGGGCGTGGGTTGGAGGCGGCGGCGTCCGGGGTCACGGAGCAGAGCAATGGGAGCCGCGGGGGTGGCG
GAGGAGGAGGCGCAGGGCGGAGGAGGCAGCGGGAGGCCCCCGCGCTCGAGGACGACTCGTCCAGGATCGT
CTCCGCTTCCGGAGGAGGAGGCGGCGGTCAGGATTTGACTGATTCAGAAGCAAAGCGTTTCAAGGCAAGT
AAATCAAGTGGAGATAATAGCAGTTTAAGAACAGAGGCTGAAACTGATTCAAGAAATGCTAGCAAGTCTG
GTGATCAAAATCCGCCACCACCAGAACCACCAAAGCAAGACTACATCCATGTGAGGGCAAGAAGGGGTCA
AGCTACTGACAGCCATAGCCTTGCCGAAAGGGCACGTCGTGAGAAAATAAGTGAGCGGATGAAAATTCTC
CAGGATCTTGTCCCTGGATGCAACAAGGTTATTGGGAAAGCATCAGTACTTGATGAGATAATTAATTATA
TCCAGGCTTTGCAACGGCAAGTTGAGTTTTTGTCCATGAAGCTTGAGGCTGTTAATGCTCATGTGAATAA
TGGAATCGAA
